>Addgene plasmid #243792 | HRV-3C Protease-mCherry | addgene full sequence | sequence record 486453 | Addgene NGS Result
GACGGATCGGGAGATCTCCCGATCCCCTATGGTGCACTCTCAGTACAATCTGCTCTGATGCCGCATAGTT
AAGCCAGTATCTGCTCCCTGCTTGTGTGTTGGAGGTCGCTGAGTAGTGCGCGAGCAAAATTTAAGCTACA
ACAAGGCAAGGCTTGACCGACAATTGCATGAAGAATCTGCTTAGGGTTAGGCGTTTTGCGCTGCTTCGCG
ATGTACGGGCCAGATATACGCGTTGACATTGATTATTGACTAGTTATTAATAGTAATCAATTACGGGGTC
ATTAGTTCATAGCCCATATATGGAGTTCCGCGTTACATAACTTACGGTAAATGGCCCGCCTGGCTGACCG
CCCAACGACCCCCGCCCATTGACGTCAATAATGACGTATGTTCCCATAGTAACGCCAATAGGGACTTTCC
ATTGACGTCAATGGGTGGAGTATTTACGGTAAACTGCCCACTTGGCAGTACATCAAGTGTATCATATGCC
AAGTACGCCCCCTATTGACGTCAATGACGGTAAATGGCCCGCCTGGCATTATGCCCAGTACATGACCTTA
TGGGACTTTCCTACTTGGCAGTACATCTACGTATTAGTCATCGCTATTACCATGGTGATGCGGTTTTGGC
AGTACATCAATGGGCGTGGATAGCGGTTTGACTCACGGGGATTTCCAAGTCTCCACCCCATTGACGTCAA
TGGGAGTTTGTTTTGGCACCAAAATCAACGGGACTTTCCAAAATGTCGTAACAACTCCGCCCCATTGACG
CAAATGGGCGGTAGGCGTGTACGGTGGGAGGTCTATATAAGCAGAGCTCTCTGGCTAACTAGAGAACCCA
CTGCTTACTGGCTTATCGAAATTAATACGACTCACTATAGGGAGACCCAAGCTGGCTAGCGTTTAAACTT
AAGCTTATGGGCTCCTCTGGACCTAACACCGAGTTCGCCCTGAGCCTACTGAGAAAGAACATCATGACCA
TCACCACCAGCAAGGGCGAGTTCACCGGCCTGGGCATCCACGACAGAGTGTGCGTGATCCCCACCCATGC
CCAGCCGGGAGATGATGTGTTGGTGAACGGCCAAAAAATCCGGGTGAAGGACAAGTACAAGCTGGTGGAC
CCTGAAAACATCAACCTGGAACTGACCGTGCTGACACTGGATCGGAATGAAAAATTTCGAGACATCAGAG
GCTTTATCTCTGAGGACCTGGAAGGCGTCGACGCCACACTGGTGGTCCACAGCAACAACTTTACAAATAC
CATCTTGGAGGTGGGCCCTGTGACCATGGCTGGCCTGATCAACCTGTCTAGCACACCTACAAACAGAATG
ATCCGATACGACTACGCCACAAAAACCGGCCAGTGTGGCGGAGTGCTGTGCGCCACTGGCAAAATTTTCG
GCATTCACGTGGGAGGCAATGGCAGACAGGGCTTCTCTGCCCAGCTGAAGAAGCAGTACTTCGTGGAAAA
GCAGGGCTCCGGCAGTGCCACAAATTTCAGCCTGCTGAAGCAGGCCGGCGACGTGGAAGAGAACCCTGGC
CCCGGGAGCGGCTCCGTGAGCAAGGGCGAGGAAGATAACATGGCTATCATCAAGGAGTTCATGAGATTCA
AGGTGCACATGGAAGGCAGCGTGAACGGTCACGAGTTTGAGATCGAGGGCGAAGGCGAAGGCAGACCCTA
CGAGGGAACACAGACCGCCAAGCTGAAAGTGACAAAGGGCGGACCTCTGCCATTCGCCTGGGACATCCTG
AGCCCTCAGTTCATGTATGGCAGCAAGGCATATGTGAAGCACCCCGCCGATATCCCTGACTACCTGAAAC
TGTCTTTTCCTGAGGGATTCAAGTGGGAGCGTGTGATGAACTTCGAGGACGGCGGGGTCGTGACCGTGAC
CCAGGACAGCTCCCTCCAGGACGGCGAGTTCATCTACAAGGTGAAGCTGAGGGGCACAAACTTCCCCTCT
GACGGCCCCGTGATGCAGAAGAAAACAATGGGCTGGGAGGCCAGCTCAGAAAGAATGTACCCTGAGGACG
GAGCCCTGAAAGGCGAAATCAAACAAAGACTGAAGCTGAAGGATGGAGGCCACTACGACGCCGAAGTCAA
GACAACCTACAAGGCCAAAAAGCCTGTGCAGCTGCCTGGCGCCTACAACGTGAATATCAAGCTGGACATC
ACCTCCCACAACGAGGACTACACCATCGTGGAGCAGTACGAGCGGGCCGAGGGCAGACACAGCACCGGCG
GCATGGACGAGCTGTACAAGTGAGAATTCTGCAGATATCCAGCACAGTGGCGGCCGCTCGAGTCTAGAGG
GCCCGTTTAAACCCGCTGATCAGCCTCGACTGTGCCTTCTAGTTGCCAGCCATCTGTTGTTTGCCCCTCC
CCCGTGCCTTCCTTGACCCTGGAAGGTGCCACTCCCACTGTCCTTTCCTAATAAAATGAGGAAATTGCAT
CGCATTGTCTGAGTAGGTGTCATTCTATTCTGGGGGGTGGGGTGGGGCAGGACAGCAAGGGGGAGGATTG
GGAAGACAATAGCAGGCATGCTGGGGATGCGGTGGGCTCTATGGCTTCTGAGGCGGAAAGAACCAGCTGG
GGCTCTAGGGGGTATCCCC
[124 nt withheld, positions 2610-2733]
C
[91 nt withheld, positions 2735-2825]
A
[49 nt withheld, positions 2827-2875]
CCTTTGACGTTGGAGTCCACGTTCTTT
[37 nt withheld, positions 2903-2939]
ACCCTATCTCGGTCTATTCTTTTGATTTATAAGGGATTTTGCCGATTTCGGCCTATTGGTTAAAAAATGA
GCTGATTTAACAAAAATTTAACGCGAATTAATTCTGTGGAATGTGTGTCAGTTAGGGTGTGGAAAGTCCC
CAGGCTCCCCAGCAGGCAGAAGTATGCAAAGCATGCATCTCAATTAGTCAGCAACCAGGTGTGGAAAGTC
CCCAGGCTCCCCAGCAGGCAGAAGTATGCAAAGCATGCATCTCAATTAGTCAGCAACCATAGTCCCGCCC
CTAACTCCGCCCATCCCGCCCCTAACTCCGCCCAGTTCCGCCCATTCTCCGCCCCATGGCTGACTAATTT
TTTTTATTTATGCAGAGGCCGAGGCCGCCTCTGCCTCTGAGCTATTCCAGAAGTAGTGAGGAGGCTTTTT
TGGAGGCCTAGGCTTTTGCAAAAAGCTCCCGGGAGCTTGTATATCCATTTTCGGATCTGATCAAGAGACA
GGATGAGGATCGTTTCGCATGATTGAACAAGATGGATTGCACGCAGGTTCTCCGGCCGCTTGGGTGGAGA
GGCTATTCGGCTATGACTGGGCACAACAGACAATCGGCTGCTCTGATGCCGCCGTGTTCCGGCTGTCAGC
GCAGGGGCGCCCGGTTCTTTTTGTCAAGACCGACCTGTCCGGTGCCCTGAATGAACTGCAGGACGAGGCA
GCGCGGCTATCGTGGCTGGCCACGACGGGCGTTCCTTGCGCAGCTGTGCTCGACGTTGTCACTGAAGCGG
GAAGGGACTGGCTGCTATTGGGCGAAGTGCCGGGGCAGGATCTCCTGTCATCTCACCTTGCTCCTGCCGA
GAAAGTATCCATCATGGCTGATGCAATGCGGCGGCTGCATACGCTTGATCCGGCTACCTGCCCATTCGAC
CACCAAGCGAAACATCGCATCGAGCGAGCACGTACTCGGATGGAAGCCGGTCTTGTCGATCAGGATGATC
TGGACGAAGAGCATCAGGGGCTCGCGCCAGCCGAACTGTTCGCCAGGCTCAAGGCGCGCATGCCCGACGG
CGAGGATCTCGTCGTGACCCATGGCGATGCCTGCTTGCCGAATATCATGGTGGAAAATGGCCGCTTTTCT
GGATTCATCGACTGTGGCCGGCTGGGTGTGGCGGACCGCTATCAGGACATAGCGTTGGCTACCCGTGATA
TTGCTGAAGAGCTTGGCGGCGAATGGGCTGACCGCTTCCTCGTGCTTTACGGTATCGCCGCTCCCGATTC
GCAGCGCATCGCCTTCTATCGCCTTCTTGACGAGTTCTTCTGAGCGGGACTCTGGGGTTCGAAATGACCG
ACCAAGCGACGCCCAACCTGCCATCACGAGATTTCGATTCCACCGCCGCCTTCTATGAAAGGTTGGGCTT
CGGAATCGTTTTCCGGGACGCCGGCTGGATGATCCTCCAGCGCGGGGATCTCATGCTGGAGTTCTTCGCC
CACCCCAACTTGTTTATTGCAGCTTATAATGGTTACAAATAAAGCAATAGCATCACAAATTTCACAAATA
AAGCATTTTTTTCACTGCATTCTAGTTGTGGTTTGTCCAAACTCATCAATGTATCTTATCATGTCTGTAT
ACCGTCGACCTCTAGCTAGAGCTTGGCGTAATCATGGTCATAGCTGTTTCCTGTGTGAAATTGTTATCCG
CTCACAATTCCACACAACATACGAGCCGGAAGCATAAAGTGTAAAGCCTGGGGTGCCTAATGAGTGAGCT
AACTCACATTAATTGCGTTGCGCTCACTGCCCGCTTTCCAGTCGGGAAACCTGTCGTGCCAGCTGCATTA
ATGAATCGGCCAACGCGCGGGGAGAGGCGGTTTGCGTATTGGGCGCTCTTCCGCTTCCTCGCTCACTGAC
TCGCTGCGCTCGGTCGTTCGGCTGCGGCGAGCGGTATCAGCTCACTCAAAGGCGGTAATACGGTTATCCA
CAGAATCAGGGGATAACGCAGGAAAGAACATGTGAGCAAAAGGCCAGCAAAAGGCCAGGAACCGTAAAAA
GGCCGCGTTGCTGGCGTTTTTCCATAGGCTCCGCCCCCCTGACGAGCATCACAAAAATCGACGCTCAAGT
CAGAGGTGGCGAAACCCGACAGGACTATAAAGATACCAGGCGTTTCCCCCTGGAAGCTCCCTCGTGCGCT
CTCCTGTTCCGACCCTGCCGCTTACCGGATACCTGTCCGCCTTTCTCCCTTCGGGAAGCGTGGCGCTTTC
TCATAGCTCACGCTGTAGGTATCTCAGTTCGGTGTAGGTCGTTCGCTCCAAGCTGGGCTGTGTGCACGAA
CCCCCCGTTCAGCCCGACCGCTGCGCCTTATCCGGTAACTATCGTCTTGAGTCCAACCCGGTAAGACACG
ACTTATCGCCACTGGCAGCAGCCACTGGTAACAGGATTAGCAGAGCGAGGTATGTAGGCGGTGCTACAGA
GTTCTTGAAGTGGTGGCCTAACTACGGCTACACTAGAAGAACAGTATTTGGTATCTGCGCTCTGCTGAAG
CCAGTTACCTTCGGAAAAAGAGTTGGTAGCTCTTGATCCGGCAAACAAACCACCGCTGGTAGCGGTGGTT
TTTTTGTTTGCAAGCAGCAGATTACGCGCAGAAAAAAAGGATCTCAAGAAGATCCTTTGATCTTTTCTAC
GGGGTCTGACGCTCAGTGGAACGAAAACTCACGTTAAGGGATTTTGGTCATGAGATTATCAAAAAGGATC
TTCACCTAGATCCTTTTAAATTAAAAATGAAGTTTTAAATCAATCTAAAGTATATATGAGTAAACTTGGT
CTGACAGTTACCAATGCTTAATCAGTGAGGCACCTATCTCAGCGATCTGTCTATTTCGTTCATCCATAGT
TGCCTGACTCCCCGTCGTGTAGATAACTACGATACGGGAGGGCTTACCATCTGGCCCCAGTGCTGCAATG
ATACCGCGAGACCCACGCTCACCGGCTCCAGATTTATCAGCAATAAACCAGCCAGCCGGAAGGGCCGAGC
GCAGAAGTGGTCCTGCAACTTTATCCGCCTCCATCCAGTCTATTAATTGTTGCCGGGAAGCTAGAGTAAG
TAGTTCGCCAGTTAATAGTTTGCGCAACGTTGTTGCCATTGCTACAGGCATCGTGGTGTCACGCTCGTCG
TTTGGTATGGCTTCATTCAGCTCCGGTTCCCAACGATCAAGGCGAGTTACATGATCCCCCATGTTGTGCA
AAAAAGCGGTTAGCTCCTTCGGTCCTCCGATCGTTGTCAGAAGTAAGTTGGCCGCAGTGTTATCACTCAT
GGTTATGGCAGCACTGCATAATTCTCTTACTGTCATGCCATCCGTAAGATGCTTTTCTGTGACTGGTGAG
TACTCAACCAAGTCATTCTGAGAATAGTGTATGCGGCGACCGAGTTGCTCTTGCCCGGCGTCAATACGGG
ATAATACCGCGCCACATAGCAGAACTTTAAAAGTGCTCATCATTGGAAAACGTTCTTCGGGGCGAAAACT
CTCAAGGATCTTACCGCTGTTGAGATCCAGTTCGATGTAACCCACTCGTGCACCCAACTGATCTTCAGCA
TCTTTTACTTTCACCAGCGTTTCTGGGTGAGCAAAAACAGGAAGGCAAAATGCCGCAAAAAAGGGAATAA
GGGCGACACGGAAATGTTGAATACTCATACTCTTCCTTTTTCAATATTATTGAAGCATTTATCAGGGTTA
TTGTCTCATGAGCGGATACATATTTGAATGTATTTAGAAAAATAAACAAATAGGGGTTCCGCGCACATTT
CCCCGAAAAGTGCCACCTGACGTC
Features (pLannotate 1.2.2; 21 found; start..end, strand, type, name):
     28..80      -  misc_feature   bom (fragment): basis of mobility region from pBR322
    235..614     +  enhancer       CMV enhancer: human cytomegalovirus immediate early enhancer
    615..818     +  promoter       CMV promoter: human cytomegalovirus (CMV) immediate early promoter
    814..847     +  LTR            5' LTR (truncated) (fragment): truncated 5' long terminal repeat (LTR) from HIV-1
    863..881     +  promoter       T7 promoter: promoter for bacteriophage T7 RNA polymerase
    929..1474    +  CDS            POLG_ECHO9 (fragment): Protein inferred from homology: Swiss-Prot protein existence level 3. [Protease 3C]: Major viral protease that mediates proteolytic processing of the polyprotein (By similarity). Cleaves host EIF5B, contributing to host translation shutoff (By similarity). Cleaves also host PABPC1, contributing to host translation shutoff (By similarity). From Echo 9 virus (EV-9) (Coxsackievirus A23).
   1556..2260    +  CDS            mCherry: mCherry is a basic (constitutively fluorescent) red fluorescent protein published in 2004, derived from Discosoma sp.. It is reported to be a very rapidly-maturing monomer with low acid sensitivity.
   2340..2564    +  polyA_signal   bGH poly(A) signal: bovine growth hormone polyadenylation signal
   2568..2589    +  promoter       SV40 promoter (fragment): SV40 enhancer and early promoter
   2610..3038    +  rep_origin     f1 ori (sequence partly withheld): f1 bacteriophage origin of replication; arrow indicates direction of (+) strand synthesis
   3052..3381    +  promoter       SV40 promoter: SV40 enhancer and early promoter
   3448..4239    +  CDS            neo: KKA2_KLEPN - Also known as kan, nptII. Experimental evidence at protein level: Swiss-Prot protein existence level 1. Resistance to kanamycin, neomycin, paromomycin, ribostamycin, butirosin and gentamicin B. From Klebsiella pneumoniae.
   4263..4421    +  CDS            ble (fragment): BLE_KLEPN - Experimental evidence at protein level: Swiss-Prot protein existence level 1. Binding protein with a strong affinity to the bleomycin family of antibiotics. Binds to CL990; an antimitotic-antibiotic compound. From Klebsiella pneumoniae.
   4416..4537    +  polyA_signal   SV40 poly(A) signal: SV40 polyadenylation signal
   4610..4626    -  protein_bind   lac operator: The lac repressor binds to the lac operator to inhibit transcription in E. coli. This inhibition can be relieved by adding lactose or isopropyl-β-D-thiogalactopyranoside (IPTG). lac repressor encoded by lacI
   4634..4664    -  promoter       lac promoter: promoter for the E. coli lac operon
   4679..4700    -  protein_bind   CAP binding site: CAP binding activates transcription in the presence of cAMP. E. coli catabolite activator protein
   4713..4805    -  CDS            lacI (fragment): lac repressor; lacI; The lac repressor binds to the lac operator to inhibit transcription in E. coli. This inhibition can be relieved by adding lactose or isopropyl-β-D-thiogalactopyranoside (IPTG).
   4988..5576    -  rep_origin     ori: high-copy-number ColE1/pMB1/pBR322/pUC origin of replication
   5747..6607    -  CDS            AmpR: β-lactamase; bla; confers resistance to ampicillin, carbenicillin, and related antibiotics
   6608..6712    -  promoter       AmpR promoter: bla
