[The description below was written by a language model from this plasmid's Addgene catalogue record and pLannotate feature annotations shown in this document.]
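Description:
HRV-3C Protease-mCherry is a mammalian expression plasmid built on the pcDNA3.1(+) backbone (6,743 nt in the sequenced record). It is maintained in E. coli through a high-copy ColE1/pUC-type origin and selected with ampicillin via the AmpR β-lactamase gene and its own promoter. The backbone also carries an f1 phage origin and an SV40 promoter-driven neomycin phosphotransferase cassette ending in an SV40 poly(A) signal, which in principle allows G418 selection of stably transfected mammalian cells. Several short annotated fragments (bom, lac promoter/operator, lacI, ble, a truncated HIV-1 LTR match near the CMV promoter) appear to be backbone remnants or partial homology hits, not functional elements.

The payload is a single synthetic open reading frame transcribed from the CMV immediate-early enhancer/promoter and terminated by the bovine growth hormone poly(A) signal. A T7 promoter sits just upstream of the coding region. According to the depositor, the frame begins with a short MGSS leader followed by human rhinovirus 3C protease, glycine-serine linkers flanking a P2A sequence, and then mCherry. The annotation tool labels the protease region by homology to the 3C protease of an enterovirus polyprotein, which is consistent with a picornaviral 3C protease. P2A-mediated ribosomal skipping yields the protease and the red fluorescent protein as separate polypeptides. Because mCherry lies downstream, red fluorescence reports both successful transfection and complete translation of the cassette. The construct supplies HRV-3C protease as a cellular "input" in the depositors' work on Boolean logic-gated protein presentation.
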