Addgene plasmid #243792: HRV-3C Protease-mCherry
Purpose: Encodes for mammalian expression of HRV-3C protease input. Construct contains a mCherry to indicate successful transfection and full plasmid read-through. Each protein is separated by a P2A self-cleaving sequence.
Depositing lab: Cole DeForest. Depositing organization: University of Washington. Publication: Boolean logic-gated protein presentation through autonomously compiled molecular topology. Gharios R, Ross ML, Li A, Kottantharayil SP, Hoye J, DeForest CA. Nat Chem Biol. 2025 Oct 9. doi: 10.1038/s41589-025-02037-5. PubMed 41068299.
Backbone
  Vector backbone: pcDNA3.1(+)
  Vector type: Mammalian Expression
Growth in bacteria
  Bacterial resistance: Ampicillin, 100 μg/mL
  Growth temperature: 37°C
  Growth strain: DH5alpha
  Copy number: High Copy
Gene/Insert
  Gene/Insert name: HRV-3C protease
  Species: Synthetic
  Cloning method: Restriction Enzyme; 5′ cloning site Unknown (unknown if destroyed)
Terms and licenses: Academic/Nonprofit Terms; Industry Terms: Not Available to Industry
Depositor comments: MGSS-HRV-3C Protease-GS(x2)-P2A-GS(x2)-mCherry
How to cite: HRV-3C Protease-mCherry was a gift from Cole DeForest (Addgene plasmid # 243792 ; http://n2t.net/addgene:243792 ; RRID:Addgene_243792)
